Addgene plasmid #55015: mCherry-CENPA-C-22
Depositing lab: Michael Davidson. Depositing organization: Florida State University, Tallahassee.
Backbone
  Vector backbone: mCherry-C1
  Backbone size w/o insert (bp): 4750
  Vector type: Mammalian Expression
  Selectable markers: Neomycin (select with G418)
Growth in bacteria
  Bacterial resistance: Kanamycin, 50 μg/mL
  Growth temperature: 37°C
  Growth strain: DH5alpha
  Copy number: High Copy
Gene/Insert
  Gene/Insert name: CENPA
  Species: H. sapiens (human)
  Entrez Gene: CENPA (a.k.a. CENP-A, CenH3)
  Promoter: CMV
  Tag / fusion protein: mCherry (N terminal on backbone)
  Cloning method: Unknown
  Sequencing primers: 5′ CMV-F; 3′ SV40pA-R
Terms and licenses: Academic/Nonprofit Terms; Industry Terms: Not Available to Industry
Depositor comments: . Excitation = 587; Emission = 610
How to cite: mCherry-CENPA-C-22 was a gift from Michael Davidson (Addgene plasmid # 55015 ; http://n2t.net/addgene:55015 ; RRID:Addgene_55015)
