[The description below was written by a language model from this plasmid's Addgene catalogue record and pLannotate feature annotations shown in this document.]
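Description:
mCherry-CENPA-C-22 is a mammalian expression plasmid built on the mCherry-C1 backbone, a C1-style fluorescent-protein fusion vector, and the sequenced record is about 5.2 kb. It is propagated in E. coli from a high-copy ColE1/pUC-type origin and also carries an f1 phage origin. A single NeoR/KanR gene (the Tn5 aminoglycoside phosphotransferase) serves as the marker in both hosts. A bacterial bla-type promoter drives it for kanamycin selection in bacteria, and the adjacent SV40 enhancer/early promoter drives it in mammalian cells, where it permits G418 selection of stable transfectants. The HSV TK polyadenylation signal terminates this cassette. The short ble, bGH poly(A) and SV40 large T antigen fragments picked up by the annotation appear to be backbone remnants rather than functional parts.

The payload is a fusion of mCherry to human CENPA (CENP-A/CenH3), expressed from the CMV immediate-early enhancer and promoter and terminated by the SV40 poly(A) signal. mCherry, a rapidly maturing monomeric red fluorescent protein derived from Discosoma, lies upstream. It is joined through residual multiple-cloning-site sequence and a short linker region to the CENPA coding sequence, so the tag sits at the N terminus of CENPA. The depositor lists excitation and emission at 587 and 610 nm. CENPA is the histone H3 variant that replaces conventional H3 in centromeric nucleosomes at the inner kinetochore, so the fusion would be expected to mark centromeres in red. The record does not state a specific purpose, but the design suits live- or fixed-cell fluorescence imaging of centromere position and behaviour in transfected mammalian cells. The cloning method is recorded as unknown.
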