Features (pLannotate 1.2.2; 17 found; start..end, strand, type, name):
      1..304     +  enhancer       CMV enhancer: human cytomegalovirus immediate early enhancer
    305..508     +  promoter       CMV promoter: human cytomegalovirus (CMV) immediate early promoter
    553..1260    +  CDS            mCherry: mCherry is a basic (constitutively fluorescent) red fluorescent protein published in 2004, derived from Discosoma sp.. It is reported to be a very rapidly-maturing monomer with low acid sensitivity.
   1261..1296    +  misc_feature   MCS (fragment): multiple cloning site
   1327..1743    +  CDS            CENPA: CENPA_HUMAN - Experimental evidence at protein level: Swiss-Prot protein existence level 1. Histone H3-like nucleosomal protein that is specifically found in centromeric nucleosomes (PubMed:7962047, PubMed:9024683, PubMed:11756469, PubMed:14667408, PubMed:15702419, PubMed:15475964, PubMed:15282608, PubMed:17651496, PubMed:19114591, PubMed:27499292, PubMed:20739937). Replaces conventional H3 in the nucleosome core of centromeric chromatin at the inner plate of the kinetochore (PubMed:18072184). The presence of CENPA subtly modifies the nucleosome structure and the way DNA is wrapped around the
   1747..1772    +  misc_feature   MCS (fragment): multiple cloning site
   1784..1868    +  CDS            large T antigen (fragment): large T antigen from SV40 (simian virus 40)
   1891..2012    +  polyA_signal   SV40 poly(A) signal: SV40 polyadenylation signal
   2046..2474    -  rep_origin     f1 ori (sequence partly withheld): f1 bacteriophage origin of replication; arrow indicates direction of (+) strand synthesis
   2501..2605    +  promoter       AmpR promoter: bla
   2607..2964    +  promoter       SV40 promoter: SV40 enhancer and early promoter
   2999..3793    +  CDS            NeoR/KanR: aminoglycoside phosphotransferase from Tn5; aph(3')-II (or nptII); confers resistance to neomycin, kanamycin, and G418 (Geneticin®)
   3814..3966    +  CDS            ble (fragment): BLE_KLEPN - Experimental evidence at protein level: Swiss-Prot protein existence level 1. Binding protein with a strong affinity to the bleomycin family of antibiotics. Binds to CL990; an antimitotic-antibiotic compound. From Klebsiella pneumoniae.
   4025..4072    +  polyA_signal   HSV TK poly(A) signal: herpes simplex virus thymidine kinase polyadenylation signal (Cole and Stacy, 1985)
   4163..4179    -  polyA_signal   bGH poly(A) signal (fragment): bovine growth hormone polyadenylation signal
   4401..4989    +  rep_origin     ori: high-copy-number ColE1/pMB1/pBR322/pUC origin of replication
   5104..5163    +  enhancer       CMV enhancer (fragment): human cytomegalovirus immediate early enhancer
>Addgene plasmid #55015 | mCherry-CENPA-C-22 | addgene full sequence | sequence record 492811 | Addgene NGS Result
CGTTACATAACTTACGGTAAATGGCCCGCCTGGCTGACCGCCCAACGACCCCCGCCCATTGACGTCAATA
ATGACGTATGTTCCCATAGTAACGCCAATAGGGACTTTCCATTGACGTCAATGGGTGGAGTATTTACGGT
AAACTGCCCACTTGGCAGTACATCAAGTGTATCATATGCCAAGTACGCCCCCTATTGACGTCAATGACGG
TAAATGGCCCGCCTGGCATTATGCCCAGTACATGACCTTATGGGACTTTCCTACTTGGCAGTACATCTAC
GTATTAGTCATCGCTATTACCATGGTGATGCGGTTTTGGCAGTACATCAATGGGCGTGGATAGCGGTTTG
ACTCACGGGGATTTCCAAGTCTCCACCCCATTGACGTCAATGGGAGTTTGTTTTGGCACCAAAATCAACG
GGACTTTCCAAAATGTCGTAACAACTCCGCCCCATTGACGCAAATGGGCGGTAGGCGTGTACGGTGGGAG
GTCTATATAAGCAGAGCTGGTTTAGTGAACCGTCAGATCCGCTAGCGCTACCGGTCGCCACCATGGTGAG
CAAGGGCGAGGAGGATAACATGGCCATCATCAAGGAGTTCATGCGCTTCAAGGTGCACATGGAGGGCTCC
GTGAACGGCCACGAGTTCGAGATCGAGGGCGAGGGCGAGGGCCGCCCCTACGAGGGCACCCAGACCGCCA
AGCTGAAGGTGACCAAGGGTGGCCCCCTGCCCTTCGCCTGGGACATCCTGTCCCCTCAGTTCATGTACGG
CTCCAAGGCCTACGTGAAGCACCCCGCCGACATCCCCGACTACTTGAAGCTGTCCTTCCCCGAGGGCTTC
AAGTGGGAGCGCGTGATGAACTTCGAGGACGGCGGCGTGGTGACCGTGACCCAGGACTCCTCCCTGCAGG
ACGGCGAGTTCATCTACAAGGTGAAGCTGCGCGGCACCAACTTCCCCTCCGACGGCCCCGTAATGCAGAA
GAAGACCATGGGCTGGGAGGCCTCCTCCGAGCGGATGTACCCCGAGGACGGCGCCCTGAAGGGCGAGATC
AAGCAGAGGCTGAAGCTGAAGGACGGCGGCCACTACGACGCTGAGGTCAAGACCACCTACAAGGCCAAGA
AGCCCGTGCAGCTGCCCGGCGCCTACAACGTCAACATCAAGTTGGACATCACCTCCCACAACGAGGACTA
CACCATCGTGGAACAGTACGAACGCGCCGAGGGCCGCCACTCCACCGGCGGCATGGACGAGCTGTACAAG
TCCGGACTCAGATCTCGAGCTCAAGCTTCGAATTCTAGCAGTTCTAGAGTAAGCAGCAGAGTAAGTGGCC
CGCGCCGCCGGAGCCGAAAGCCCGAGGCCCCGAGGAGGCGCAGCCCGAGCCCGACCCCGACCCCCGGCCC
CTCCCGGCGGGGCCCCTCCTTAGGCGCTTCCTCCCATCAACACAGTCGGCGGAGACAAGGTTGGCTAAAG
GAGATCCGAAAGCTTCAGAAGAGCACACACCTCTTGATAAGGAAGCTGCCCTTCAGCCGCCTGGCAAGAG
AAATATGTGTTAAATTCACTCGTGGTGTGGACTTCAATTGGCAAGCCCAGGCCCTATTGGCCCTACAAGA
GGCAGCAGAAGCATTTCTAGTTCATCTCTTTGAGGACGCCTATCTCCTCACCTTACATGCAGGCCGAGTT
ACTCTCTTCCCAAAGGATGTGCAACTGGCCCGGAGGATCCGGGGCCTTGAGGAGGGACTCGGCTAAGGTA
CCGCGGGCCCGGGATCCACCGGATCTAGATAACTGATCATAATCAGCCATACCACATTTGTAGAGGTTTT
ACTTGCTTTAAAAAACCTCCCACACCTCCCCCTGAACCTGAAACATAAAATGAATGCAATTGTTGTTGTT
AACTTGTTTATTGCAGCTTATAATGGTTACAAATAAAGCAATAGCATCACAAATTTCACAAATAAAGCAT
TTTTTTCACTGCATTCTAGTTGTGGTTTGTCCAAACTCATCAATGTATCTTAACGCGTAAATTGTAAGCG
TTAATATTTTGTTAAAATTCGCGTTAAATTTTTGTTAAATCAGCTCATTTTTTAACCAATAGGCCGAAAT
CGGCAAAATCCCTTATAAATCAAAAGAATAGACCGAGATAGGGT
[37 nt withheld, positions 2145-2181]
AAAGAACGTGGACTCCAACGTCAAAGG
[49 nt withheld, positions 2209-2257]
T
[91 nt withheld, positions 2259-2349]
G
[124 nt withheld, positions 2351-2474]
CAGGTGGCACTTTTCGGGGAAATGTGCGCGGAACCCCTATTTGTTTATTTTTCTAAATACATTCAAATAT
GTATCCGCTCATGAGACAATAACCCTGATAAATGCTTCAATAATATTGAAAAAGGAAGAGTCCTGAGGCG
GAAAGAACCAGCTGTGGAATGTGTGTCAGTTAGGGTGTGGAAAGTCCCCAGGCTCCCCAGCAGGCAGAAG
TATGCAAAGCATGCATCTCAATTAGTCAGCAACCAGGTGTGGAAAGTCCCCAGGCTCCCCAGCAGGCAGA
AGTATGCAAAGCATGCATCTCAATTAGTCAGCAACCATAGTCCCGCCCCTAACTCCGCCCATCCCGCCCC
TAACTCCGCCCAGTTCCGCCCATTCTCCGCCCCATGGCTGACTAATTTTTTTTATTTATGCAGAGGCCGA
GGCCGCCTCGGCCTCTGAGCTATTCCAGAAGTAGTGAGGAGGCTTTTTTGGAGGCCTAGGCTTTTGCAAA
GATCGATCAAGAGACAGGATGAGGATCGTTTCGCATGATTGAACAAGATGGATTGCACGCAGGTTCTCCG
GCCGCTTGGGTGGAGAGGCTATTCGGCTATGACTGGGCACAACAGACAATCGGCTGCTCTGATGCCGCCG
TGTTCCGGCTGTCAGCGCAGGGGCGCCCGGTTCTTTTTGTCAAGACCGACCTGTCCGGTGCCCTGAATGA
ACTGCAAGACGAGGCAGCGCGGCTATCGTGGCTGGCCACGACGGGCGTTCCTTGCGCAGCTGTGCTCGAC
GTTGTCACTGAAGCGGGAAGGGACTGGCTGCTATTGGGCGAAGTGCCGGGGCAGGATCTCCTGTCATCTC
ACCTTGCTCCTGCCGAGAAAGTATCCATCATGGCTGATGCAATGCGGCGGCTGCATACGCTTGATCCGGC
TACCTGCCCATTCGACCACCAAGCGAAACATCGCATCGAGCGAGCACGTACTCGGATGGAAGCCGGTCTT
GTCGATCAGGATGATCTGGACGAAGAGCATCAGGGGCTCGCGCCAGCCGAACTGTTCGCCAGGCTCAAGG
CGAGCATGCCCGACGGCGAGGATCTCGTCGTGACCCATGGCGATGCCTGCTTGCCGAATATCATGGTGGA
AAATGGCCGCTTTTCTGGATTCATCGACTGTGGCCGGCTGGGTGTGGCGGACCGCTATCAGGACATAGCG
TTGGCTACCCGTGATATTGCTGAAGAGCTTGGCGGCGAATGGGCTGACCGCTTCCTCGTGCTTTACGGTA
TCGCCGCTCCCGATTCGCAGCGCATCGCCTTCTATCGCCTTCTTGACGAGTTCTTCTGAGCGGGACTCTG
GGGTTCGAAATGACCGACCAAGCGACGCCCAACCTGCCATCACGAGATTTCGATTCCACCGCCGCCTTCT
ATGAAAGGTTGGGCTTCGGAATCGTTTTCCGGGACGCCGGCTGGATGATCCTCCAGCGCGGGGATCTCAT
GCTGGAGTTCTTCGCCCACCCTAGGGGGAGGCTAACTGAAACACGGAAGGAGACAATACCGGAAGGAACC
CGCGCTATGACGGCAATAAAAAGACAGAATAAAACGCACGGTGTTGGGTCGTTTGTTCATAAACGCGGGG
TTCGGTCCCAGGGCTGGCACTCTGTCGATACCCCACCGAGACCCCATTGGGGCCAATACGCCCGCGTTTC
TTCCTTTTCCCCACCCCACCCCCCAAGTTCGGGTGAAGGCCCAGGGCTCGCAGCCAACGTCGGGGCGGCA
GGCCCTGCCATAGCCTCAGGTTACTCATATATACTTTAGATTGATTTAAAACTTCATTTTTAATTTAAAA
GGATCTAGGTGAAGATCCTTTTTGATAATCTCATGACCAAAATCCCTTAACGTGAGTTTTCGTTCCACTG
AGCGTCAGACCCCGTAGAAAAGATCAAAGGATCTTCTTGAGATCCTTTTTTTCTGCGCGTAATCTGCTGC
TTGCAAACAAAAAAACCACCGCTACCAGCGGTGGTTTGTTTGCCGGATCAAGAGCTACCAACTCTTTTTC
CGAAGGTAACTGGCTTCAGCAGAGCGCAGATACCAAATACTGTTCTTCTAGTGTAGCCGTAGTTAGGCCA
CCACTTCAAGAACTCTGTAGCACCGCCTACATACCTCGCTCTGCTAATCCTGTTACCAGTGGCTGCTGCC
AGTGGCGATAAGTCGTGTCTTACCGGGTTGGACTCAAGACGATAGTTACCGGATAAGGCGCAGCGGTCGG
GCTGAACGGGGGGTTCGTGCACACAGCCCAGCTTGGAGCGAACGACCTACACCGAACTGAGATACCTACA
GCGTGAGCTATGAGAAAGCGCCACGCTTCCCGAAGGGAGAAAGGCGGACAGGTATCCGGTAAGCGGCAGG
GTCGGAACAGGAGAGCGCACGAGGGAGCTTCCAGGGGGAAACGCCTGGTATCTTTATAGTCCTGTCGGGT
TTCGCCACCTCTGACTTGAGCGTCGATTTTTGTGATGCTCGTCAGGGGGGCGGAGCCTATGGAAAAACGC
CAGCAACGCGGCCTTTTTACGGTTCCTGGCCTTTTGCTGGCCTTTTGCTCACATGTTCTTTCCTGCGTTA
TCCCCTGATTCTGTGGATAACCGTATTACCGCCATGCATTAGTTATTAATAGTAATCAATTACGGGGTCA
TTAGTTCATAGCCCATATATGGAGTTCCG
