>Addgene plasmid #55015 | mCherry-CENPA-C-22 | addgene partial sequence | sequence record 97172 | mCherry-F 5'-ccccgtaatgcagaagaaga-3'
CCCCGAGGACGGCGCCCTGAAGGGCGAGATCAAGCAGAGGCTGAAGCTGAAGGACGGCGGCCACTACGAC
GCTGAGGTCAAGACCACCTACAAGGCCAAGAAGCCCGTGCAGCTGCCCGGCGCCTACAACGTCAACATCA
AGTTGGACATCACCTCCCACAACGAGGACTACACCATCGTGGAACAGTACGAACGCGCCGAGGGCCGCCA
CTCCACCGGCGGCATGGACGAGCTGTACAAGTCCGGACTCAGATCTCGAGCTCAAGCTTCGAATTCTAGC
AGTTCTAGAGTAAGCAGCAGAGTAAGTGGCCCGCGCCGCCGGAGCCGAAAGCCCGAGGCCCCGAGGAGGC
GCAGCCCGAGCCCGACCCCGACCCCCGGCCCCTCCCGGCGGGGCCCCTCCTTAGGCGCTTCCTCCCATCA
ACACAGTCGGCGGAGACAAGGTTGGCTAAAGGAGATCCGAAAGCTTCAGAAGAGCACACACCTCTTGATA
AGGAAGCTGCCCTTCAGCCGCCTGGCAAGAGAAATATGTGTTAAATTCACTCGTGGTGTGGACTTCAATT
GGCAAGCCCAGGCCCTATTGGCCCTACAAGAGGCAGCAGAAGCATTTCTAGTTCATCTCTTTGAGGACGC
CTATCTCCTCACCTTACATGCAGGCCGAGTTACTCTCTTCCCAAAGGATGTGCAACTGGCCCGGAGGATC
CGGGGCCTTGAGGAGGGACTCGGCTAAGGTACCGCGGGCCCGGGATCCACCGGATCTAGATAACTGATCA
TAATCAGCCATACCACATTTGTAGAGGTTT
